Addgene plasmid #122547: pBT3047
Purpose: Expression of a C. elegan codon optimized florescent protein (CemOrange2) fused to a N-terminal (sv-40) and C-terminal (egl-13) nuclear localization signal under the intestinal specific promoter nhx-2
Depositing lab: Gary Silverman. Depositing organization: Washington University in Saint Louis. Publication: CemOrange2 fusions facilitate multifluorophore subcellular imaging in C. elegans. Thomas BJ, Wight IE, Chou WYY, Moreno M, Dawson Z, Homayouni A, Huang H, Kim H, Jia H, Buland JR, Wambach JA, Cole FS, Pak SC, Silverman GA, Luke CJ. PLoS One. 2019 Mar 26;14(3):e0214257. doi: 10.1371/journal.pone.0214257. eCollection 2019. PubMed 30913273.
Backbone
  Vector backbone: pPD49.26
  Vector type: Bacterial Expression
Growth in bacteria
  Bacterial resistance: Ampicillin, 100 μg/mL
  Growth temperature: 37°C
  Growth strain: DH5alpha
  Copy number: High Copy
Gene/Insert
  Gene/Insert name: Pnhx-2_NLS(sv-40)::CemOrange2::NLS(egl-13)
  Species: C. elegans (nematode), Synthetic
  Promoter: Pnhx-2
  Tag / fusion protein: MAPKKKRKVV (N terminal on insert); MSRRRKANPTKLSENAKKLAKEVEN (C terminal on insert)
  Cloning method: Gibson Cloning
Terms and licenses: Academic/Nonprofit Terms; Industry Terms: Not Available to Industry
How to cite: pBT3047 was a gift from Gary Silverman (Addgene plasmid # 122547 ; http://n2t.net/addgene:122547 ; RRID:Addgene_122547)
