[The description below was written by a language model from this plasmid's Addgene catalogue record and pLannotate feature annotations shown in this document.]
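Description:
pBT3047 is a C. elegans transgene expression plasmid built by Gibson cloning in the pPD49.26 backbone. The catalogue lists its vector type as bacterial expression, but its stated purpose is expression in the worm, with E. coli serving only for propagation. It is about 6 kb, replicates from a high-copy ColE1/pUC-type origin, and is selected with ampicillin through the bla (AmpR) gene and its promoter. The annotation also picks up backbone remnants that have no role in the payload. These include fragments of rop, the pBR322 bom region and lacI, a lac promoter/operator with a CAP binding site, and a piece of the pUC multiple cloning site.

The payload is CemOrange2, a version of the Discosoma-derived orange fluorescent protein mOrange2 that has been codon optimized for C. elegans. It carries an SV40 nuclear localization signal at the N terminus and an egl-13 nuclear localization signal at the C terminus. The feature table places the mOrange2 coding sequence directly upstream of the egl-13 fragment, consistent with this fusion, but the short SV40 NLS is not annotated separately. Expression is driven by the intestine-specific nhx-2 promoter. That promoter is also not annotated, although the unannotated region upstream of the fluorescent protein is presumably where it lies. A short aex-5 match appears downstream of the fusion, and the record does not explain it or name a 3′ UTR.

The two localization signals should concentrate orange fluorescence in the nuclei of intestinal cells. The plasmid therefore serves as a nuclear marker for multicolour subcellular imaging in live worms alongside other fluorophores.
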