Features (pLannotate 1.2.2; 13 found; start..end, strand, type, name):
   1603..1619    -  misc_feature   MCS (fragment): pUC18/19 multiple cloning site
   1756..2613    +  CDS            mOrange2: mOrange2 is a basic (constitutively fluorescent) orange fluorescent protein published in 2008, derived from Discosoma sp.. It has high acid sensitivity.
   2623..2697    +  CDS            egl-13 (fragment): EGL13_CAEEL - Also known as cog-2 From Caenorhabditis elegans.
   3235..3387    +  CDS            aex-5 (fragment): AEX5_CAEEL - Also known as kpc-3 From Caenorhabditis elegans.
   3514..3549    +  CDS            rop (fragment): Rop protein, which maintains plasmids at low copy number; rop
   3651..3750    +  misc_feature   bom (fragment): basis of mobility region from pBR322
   3848..3952    +  promoter       AmpR promoter: bla
   3953..4813    +  CDS            AmpR: β-lactamase; bla; confers resistance to ampicillin, carbenicillin, and related antibiotics
   4984..5572    +  rep_origin     ori: high-copy-number ColE1/pMB1/pBR322/pUC origin of replication
   5755..5847    +  CDS            lacI (fragment): lac repressor; lacI; The lac repressor binds to the lac operator to inhibit transcription in E. coli. This inhibition can be relieved by adding lactose or isopropyl-β-D-thiogalactopyranoside (IPTG).
   5860..5881    +  protein_bind   CAP binding site: CAP binding activates transcription in the presence of cAMP. E. coli catabolite activator protein
   5896..5926    +  promoter       lac promoter: promoter for the E. coli lac operon
   5934..5950    +  protein_bind   lac operator: The lac repressor binds to the lac operator to inhibit transcription in E. coli. This inhibition can be relieved by adding lactose or isopropyl-β-D-thiogalactopyranoside (IPTG). lac repressor encoded by lacI
>Addgene plasmid #122547 | pBT3047 | addgene full sequence | sequence record 238211 | Addgene NGS Result
ATGACCATGATTACGCCAAGCTTCCTTCCAAGTTATTGACAAGTATTAACTGCACTTCTCATAAAAATTT
TTCAAATAGATCTATTTAGTCTGGAATAGGAATACTTTTGGCAATTTTCTTGAGAATCATAGAAGACGAA
TTTCTGAACTGCTCTTTGTGAAGCCACGCCCATATATTGGCATTTTTGTATCCAATTTTTTGTAGAGTAC
CTGAATCATTGTCACTACATCTGCTAAACAATATATGGAAGTTCTATGAGAGGTGAAAGGTAAATCATAT
AACAACTGTAATAACATAGAAATGATTGTAGTATATTTCCAATTAGGCTGAGTTGATCTTATTGAAGAGT
TTGAATCATAGCAATTTTTTCCTCTTTTAGTATTTTTCAAAACAAATTTTCACAATGTTAGATGTAGTAT
TTAGCATTAAGGCATCTGTAATCTCCCAGAAATGTTTTGGGAATAAAACCCTTTGACTCTTTGGTCCTTT
TTTGCTCCAAATAATATCTGATTTTAACCCGTTCTGATCTACTTTTTACCTTTCGATCGTCACATCCGCG
TACACGTTTCTCTTGCTCTCAATTGCTTATCTTTATGGCCTTTTCCCCCACTTTTTGTCGACTATCATGC
GGACGTGGCTTCCTTGCTCCCTCCCGGTTTTTTTGAAAACACTTGTGAATTTATTTTTTGTGGTCAAAAT
TACGAAACATTTGAATTCTCAATCTATTTATAGACCGGGTGTGGTATGTTATGCCATGTTTTTGTCATTG
CCAAATGAACATCGATATTTTAATTTTCTGAACTTACCGTACCCCCTGCGTTACTATTTTATTTTTAATT
TGTATAATTTCATTGCTATAATTTGTTGTCCTTGAAACATTGAAGATATCGAAGAAATAATGACAAAAAT
CAGATAGAACAATTTTTCCTACTCATCAACTCACATTTTTCTATTTTCTCTTGTGCGAAAAAAATAGTAT
ATTGGGAATATTTATAGTATTGCAACTTTTCTCTTAGTTCGCAGAGTTGCAATACTACTAGATCCCTAAT
AGAGGAAATATGGTGACCAGCTTTTTGCAATTGGAAAGTTGGGAAAAAAGTATATATATTAATAGACTTA
CATTCTTGTAGTTCGTAGAATTTTTCAGGAAATCTGACACGCAAGACTTTTTCAAAAAGTTTTTTTTTTT
AATTTGGCAATCTGCCAAAACGTTTACTGAACATTTTGAAAACATCTACCAGTACCTTTAACACAACGAA
AAATTGTTCTAAGCAATATTAACTGTGATAATTGATGTTAAGACCTGAAATTTAATCACAAATTTCACCT
GGAAATGACAGTAATCGGCTTCTAAATACTGTCGACACAAGTGCCATACCTAAGATTCCAATCCTATTAC
CATGTTTCCCAATTTCATTCTCTTTCGTATCTCTATTTCTCTTCTTTATTATCAATTACTTTTTATCAGT
TCTTCGTTTGCTTTAACATCAAGAGCACATAGCGCTCTCTCGTCTCTCTCTCATGCTCTTTTTGAACTTT
TACAAAAAACTATTTCCGGTTGTTTTGATTCTTGGAATTTGAAATAATTTTCAGTGATTAAATCTAGAGG
ATCCCCGGGATTGGCCAAAGGACCCAAAGGTATGTTTCGAATGATACTAACATAACATAGAACATTTTCA
GGAGGACCCTTGGCTAGCCTCGAGAGGCCTGGTACCATGGGCGGAAAAATGGCCCCAAAGAAGAAGCGTA
AGGTCGTCTCCAAGGGAGAGGAGAACAACATGGCCATCATCAAGGAGTTCATGCGTTTCAAGGTCCGTAT
GGAGGGATCCGTCAACGGACACGAGTTCGAGATCGAGGGAGAGGGAGAGGGACGTCCATACGAGGGATTC
CAAACCGCCAAGCTCAAGGTCACCAAGGTAAGTTTAAACATATATATACTAACTAACCCTGATTATTTAA
ATTTTCAGGGAGGACCACTCCCATTCGCCTGGGACATCCTCTCCCCACACTTCACCTACGGATCCAAGGC
CTACGTCAAGCACCCAGCCGACATCCCAGACTACTTCAAGCTCTCCTTCCCAGAGGGATTCAAGTGGGAG
CGTGTCATGAACTACGAGGACGGAGGAGTCGTCACCGTCACCCAAGACTCCTCCCTCCAAGACGGAGAGT
TCATCTACAAGGTAAGTTTAAACAGTTCGGTACTAACTAACCATACATATTTAAATTTTCAGGTCAAGCT
CCGTGGAACCAACTTCCCATCCGACGGACCAGTCATGCAAAAGAAGACCATGGGATGGGAGGCCTCCTCC
GAGCGTATGTACCCAGAGGACGGAGCCCTCAAGGGAAAGATCAAGATGCGTCTCAAGCTCAAGGTAAGTT
TAAACATGATTTTACTAACTAACTAATCTGATTTAAATTTTCAGGACGGAGGACACTACACCTCCGAGGT
CAAGACCACCTACAAGGCCAAGAAGCCAGTCCAACTCCCAGGAGCCTACATCGTCGACATCAAGCTCGAC
ATCACCTCCCACAACGAGGACTACACCATCGTCGAGCAATACGAGCGTGCCGAGGGACGTCACTCCACCG
GAGGAATGGACGAACTCTACAAGCTTAACGGTATGAGCCGTAGACGAAAAGCGAATCCGACAAAACTGAG
TGAAAACGCGAAGAAGCTTGCCAAGGAAGTTGAAAATCCTAGGAGATCTGAATTCGGCGCCTAAGAGCTC
CGCATCGGCCGCTGTCATCAGATCGCCATCTCGCGCCCGTGCCTCTGACTTCTAAGTCCAATTACTCTTC
AACATCCCTACATGCTCTTTCTCCCTGTGCTCCCACCCCCTATTTTTGTTATTATCAAAAAACTTCTCTT
AATTTCTTTGTTTTTTAGCTTCTTTTAAGTCACCTCTAACAATGAAATTGTGTAGATTCAAAAATAGAAT
TAATTCGTAATAAAAAGTCGAAAAAAATTGTGCTCCCTCCCCCCATTAATAATAATTCTATCCCAAAATC
TACACAATGTTCTGTGTACACTTCTTATGTTTTTTACTTCTGATAAATTTTTTTGAAACATCATAGAAAA
AACCGCACACAAAATACCTTATCATATGTTACGTTTCAGTTTATGACCGCAATTTTTATTTCTTCGCACG
TCTGGGCCTCTCATGACGTCAAATCATGCTCATCGTGAAAAAGTTTTGGAGTATTTTTGGAATTTTTCAA
TCAAGTGAAAGTTTATGAAATTAATTTTCCTGCTTTTGCTTTTTGGGGTTTCCCCTATTGTTTGTCAAGA
TTTCGAGGACGGCGTTTTTCTTGCTAAAATCACAAGTATTGATGAGCACGATGCAAGAAAGATCGGAAGA
AGGTTTGGGTTTGAGGCTCAGTGGAAGGTGAGTAGAAGTTGATAATTTGAAAGTGGAGTAGTGTCTATGG
GGTTTTTGCCTTAAATGACAGAATACATTCCCAATATACCAAACATAACTGTTTCTACTAGTCGGCCGTA
CGGGCCCTTTCGTCTCGCGCGTTTCGGTGATGACGGTGAAAACCTCTGACACATGCAGCTCCCGGAGACG
GTCACAGCTTGTCTGTAAGCGGATGCCGGGAGCAGACAAGCCCGTCAGGGCGCGTCAGCGGGTGTTGGCG
GGTGTCGGGGCTGGCTTAACTATGCGGCATCAGAGCAGATTGTACTGAGAGTGCACCATATGCGGTGTGA
AATACCGCACAGATGCGTAAGGAGAAAATACCGCATCAGGCGGCCTTAAGGGCCTCGTGATACGCCTATT
TTTATAGGTTAATGTCATGATAATAATGGTTTCTTAGACGTCAGGTGGCACTTTTCGGGGAAATGTGCGC
GGAACCCCTATTTGTTTATTTTTCTAAATACATTCAAATATGTATCCGCTCATGAGACAATAACCCTGAT
AAATGCTTCAATAATATTGAAAAAGGAAGAGTATGAGTATTCAACATTTCCGTGTCGCCCTTATTCCCTT
TTTTGCGGCATTTTGCCTTCCTGTTTTTGCTCACCCAGAAACGCTGGTGAAAGTAAAAGATGCTGAAGAT
CAGTTGGGTGCACGAGTGGGTTACATCGAACTGGATCTCAACAGCGGTAAGATCCTTGAGAGTTTTCGCC
CCGAAGAACGTTTTCCAATGATGAGCACTTTTAAAGTTCTGCTATGTGGCGCGGTATTATCCCGTATTGA
CGCCGGGCAAGAGCAACTCGGTCGCCGCATACACTATTCTCAGAATGACTTGGTTGAGTACTCACCAGTC
ACAGAAAAGCATCTTACGGATGGCATGACAGTAAGAGAATTATGCAGTGCTGCCATAACCATGAGTGATA
ACACTGCGGCCAACTTACTTCTGACAACGATCGGAGGACCGAAGGAGCTAACCGCTTTTTTGCACAACAT
GGGGGATCATGTAACTCGCCTTGATCGTTGGGAACCGGAGCTGAATGAAGCCATACCAAACGACGAGCGT
GACACCACGATGCCTGTAGCAATGGCAACAACGTTGCGCAAACTATTAACTGGCGAACTACTTACTCTAG
CTTCCCGGCAACAATTAATAGACTGGATGGAGGCGGATAAAGTTGCAGGACCACTTCTGCGCTCGGCCCT
TCCGGCTGGCTGGTTTATTGCTGATAAATCTGGAGCCGGTGAGCGTGGGTCTCGCGGTATCATTGCAGCA
CTGGGGCCAGATGGTAAGCCCTCCCGTATCGTAGTTATCTACACGACGGGGAGTCAGGCAACTATGGATG
AACGAAATAGACAGATCGCTGAGATAGGTGCCTCACTGATTAAGCATTGGTAACTGTCAGACCAAGTTTA
CTCATATATACTTTAGATTGATTTAAAACTTCATTTTTAATTTAAAAGGATCTAGGTGAAGATCCTTTTT
GATAATCTCATGACCAAAATCCCTTAACGTGAGTTTTCGTTCCACTGAGCGTCAGACCCCGTAGAAAAGA
TCAAAGGATCTTCTTGAGATCCTTTTTTTCTGCGCGTAATCTGCTGCTTGCAAACAAAAAAACCACCGCT
ACCAGCGGTGGTTTGTTTGCCGGATCAAGAGCTACCAACTCTTTTTCCGAAGGTAACTGGCTTCAGCAGA
GCGCAGATACCAAATACTGTTCTTCTAGTGTAGCCGTAGTTAGGCCACCACTTCAAGAACTCTGTAGCAC
CGCCTACATACCTCGCTCTGCTAATCCTGTTACCAGTGGCTGCTGCCAGTGGCGATAAGTCGTGTCTTAC
CGGGTTGGACTCAAGACGATAGTTACCGGATAAGGCGCAGCGGTCGGGATGAACGGGGGGTTCGTGCACA
CAGCCCAGCTTGGAGCGAACGACCTACACCGAACTGAGATACCTACAGCGTGAGCTATGAGAAAGCGCCA
CGCTTCCCGAAGGGAGAAAGGCGGACAGGTATCCGGTAAGCGGCAGGGTCGGAACAGGAGAGCGCACGAG
GGAGCTTCCAGGGGGAAACGCCTGGTATCTTTATAGTCCTGTCGGGTTTCGCCACCTCTGACTTGAGCGT
CGATTTTTGTGATGCTCGTCAGGGGGGCGGAGCCTATGGAAAAACGCCAGCAACGCGGCCTTTTTACGGT
TCCTGGCCTTTTGCTGGCCTTTTGCTCACATGTTCTTTCCTGCGTTATCCCCTGATTCTGTGGATAACCG
TATTACCGCCTTTGAGTGAGCTGATACCGCTCGCCGCAGCCGAACGACCGAGCGCAGCGAGTCAGTGAGC
GAGGAAGCGGAAGAGCGCCCAATACGCAAACCGCCTCTCCCCGCGCGTTGGCCGATTCATTAATGCAGCT
GGCACGACAGGTTTCCCGACTGGAAAGCGGGCAGTGAGCGCAACGCAATTAATGTGAGTTAGCTCACTCA
TTAGGCACCCCAGGCTTTACACTTTATGCTTCCGGCTCGTATGTTGTGTGGAATTGTGAGCGGATAACAA
TTTCACACAGGAAACAGCT
